Addgene plasmid #74935: LZRSpBMN-­Z‐GFP‐Eps8
Purpose: Expresses mouse Eps8 fused to GFP
Depositing lab: Giorgio Scita. Depositing organization: IFOM Fondazione, Italy. Publication: The signaling adaptor Eps8 is an essential actin capping protein for dendritic cell migration. Frittoli E, Matteoli G, Palamidessi A, Mazzini E, Maddaluno L, Disanza A, Yang C, Svitkina T, Rescigno M, Scita G. Immunity. 2011 Sep 23;35(3):388-99. doi: 10.1016/j.immuni.2011.07.007. Epub 2011 Aug 11. PubMed 21835647.
Backbone
  Vector backbone: LZRSpBMN-Z
  Backbone size w/o insert (bp): 14900
  Total vector size (bp): 18000
  Vector type: Mammalian Expression, Retroviral
Growth in bacteria
  Bacterial resistance: Ampicillin, 100 μg/mL
  Growth temperature: 37°C
  Growth strain: NEB Stable
  Copy number: High Copy
Gene/Insert
  Gene/Insert name: Eps8
  Species: M. musculus (mouse)
  Insert size (bp): 3100
  GenBank ID: 13860
  Entrez Gene: Eps8
  Tag / fusion protein: EGFP (N terminal on insert)
  Cloning method: Restriction Enzyme; 5′ cloning site BamHI (unknown if destroyed); 3′ cloning site EcoRI (unknown if destroyed)
  Sequencing primers: 5′ EGFP-C
Terms and licenses: Academic/Nonprofit Terms; Industry Terms: Not Available to Industry
How to cite: LZRSpBMN-­Z‐GFP‐Eps8 was a gift from Giorgio Scita (Addgene plasmid # 74935 ; http://n2t.net/addgene:74935 ; RRID:Addgene_74935)
