[The description below was written by a language model from this plasmid's Addgene catalogue record.]
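Description:
LZRSpBMN-Z-GFP-Eps8 is a retroviral mammalian expression plasmid built on the LZRSpBMN-Z backbone. The backbone is listed at about 14.9 kb and the complete construct at about 18 kb. It is propagated in bacteria as a high-copy plasmid under ampicillin selection. The recommended host is a recombination-deficient "stable" strain, which is common for large vectors that carry repeated sequences such as retroviral long terminal repeats. No feature table accompanies the record, so the promoter driving the insert, the packaging signal, any mammalian selection marker and the origins of replication are not stated. In retroviral vectors of this general type, the transgene lies between the LTRs and is typically transcribed from the 5′ LTR, but the record does not confirm this for the present plasmid.

The payload is mouse Eps8 (epidermal growth factor receptor pathway substrate 8). The insert is about 3.1 kb and was cloned by restriction digestion between BamHI and EcoRI sites; whether those sites survive is not recorded. EGFP is fused to the N terminus of Eps8, so the product is a fluorescent GFP-Eps8 fusion whose expression and subcellular localisation can be followed by microscopy or flow cytometry.

The stated purpose is expression of mouse Eps8 fused to GFP. The retroviral format allows the plasmid to be used in packaging cells to make virus for stable gene transfer into dividing cells that are hard to transfect. The associated publication concerns Eps8 as an actin capping protein required for dendritic cell migration. That context fits use of the construct for re-expression or localisation studies of Eps8 in work on actin dynamics and cell motility.
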