>Addgene plasmid #74935 | LZRSpBMN-­Z‐GFP‐Eps8 | addgene partial sequence | sequence record 142464 | EGFP-C 5'-CATGGTCCTGCTGGAGTTCGTG-3'
ACTGTACAAGATCCGGCACTCAGATCCAATGGTCATATGTCTAACCGCTCCAGTGGGTATGGAGTCTACC
CTTCTCAACTGAATGGTTACGGATCTTCACCACCCTATTCCCAGATGGACAGAGAACACAGCTCAAGAAC
AAGTGCAAAGGCCCTTTATGAACAAAGGAAGAACTATGCCCGAGACAGTGTCAGCAGTGTGTCGGACGTG
TCCCAGTACCGCGTGGAACACTTGACCACCTTCGTGCTGGATCGGAAAGATGCAATGATCACTGTCGAGG
ACGGAATAAGAAAGCTGAAGTTGCTGGATGCCAAGGGCAAAGTGTGGACTCAAGATATGATTCTCCAAGT
GGATGACCGAGCTGTGAGCCTGATTGACTTAGAGTCAAAGAATGAATTGGAGAATTTTCCTCTAAACACA
ATCTCGCATTGTCAAGCAGTGGTGCATGCATGCAGCTATGACTCCATTCTCGCCTTGGTATGCAAAGAGC
CAACGCAGAGCAAGCCAGACCTTCACCTTTTCCAGTGTGATGAGGTTAAGGCAAACCTAATTAGTGAAGA
TATCGAAAGTGCAATCAGTGACAGTAAAGGTGGGAAACAGAAGAGGCGGCCGGAGGCCCTGAGGATGATT
GCCAAAGCAGATCCTGGCATCCCTCCTCCTCCCAGAGCTCCTGCCCC
