>Addgene plasmid #74935 | LZRSpBMN-­Z‐GFP‐Eps8 | addgene partial sequence | sequence record 142467 | M13pUC-Fwd 5'-CCCAGTCACGACGTTGTAAAACG-3'
ATAGGGCGAATTCGAGCTCGGGTACCCGGGGATCCTCTAGAGCTCGACCTGCAGGCATGTCAAGGCGTTG
AGTATTCTAGTAGTGTCACCTAAATAGCTTGGCGCTAATCATGGTCATAGCTGATTTCCTGTGTGAAATT
GTTATCCGCTCACAATTCCACACAACATACGAGCCGGAAGCATAAAGTGTAAAGCCTGGGGTGCCTAATG
AGTGAGCTAACTCACATTAATTGCGTTGCGCTCACTGCCCGCTTTCCAGTCGGGAAACCTGTCGTGCCAG
CTGCATTAATGAATCGGCCAACGCGCGGGGAGAGGCGGTTTGCGTATTGGGCGCTCTTCCGCTTCCTCGC
TCACTGACTCGCTGCGCTCGGTCGTTCGGCTGCGGCGAGCGGTATCAGCTCACTCAGAGGCGGTAATACG
GTTATCCACAGAATCAGGGGATAACGCATGAAAGAACATGTGAGCAAAAGGCCAGCAAAAGGCCAGGAAC
CGTAAAAAGGCCGCGTTGCTGGCGTTTTTCCATAGGCTCCGCCCCCCTGACGAGCATCACAAAAATCGAC
GCTCAAGTCAGAGGTGGCGAAACCCGACAGGACTATAAAGATACCAGGCGTTTCCCCCTGGAAGCTCCCT
CGTGCGCTCTCCTGTTCCGACCCTGCCGCTTACCGGATACCTGTCCGCCTTTCTCCCTTCGGGAAGCGTG
GCGCTTTCTCATAGCTCACGCTGTAGGTATCTCA
