>Addgene plasmid #74935 | LZRSpBMN-­Z‐GFP‐Eps8 | addgene partial sequence | sequence record 146640 | LZRS-R 5'-ATCGTCGACCACTGTGCTGG-3'
TTCCTTACGCGAAATACGGGCAGACATGGCCTGCCCGGTTATTATTATTTTTGACACCAGACCAACTGGT
AATGGTAGCGACCGGCGCTCAGCTGGAATTCTCAGTGGCTGCTCCCTTCATCAAAAGACTCCACTCCCGA
GTCGCTCGCAGCGGCGCTGATCTTCTCCTGCCGTCTCCGCATGATCTCTTGTAACTCGGAGCTTCCATTA
CTGTCCTCCAAAGCAGCTTTCTGAACAGTGATTTGGTTAAAGACTCTGGCACCTTCCGGGCAGACAGACC
TCAGTTCGTCTTTGTTGAGAGAAAAGAGTTGTGCTCCGTTCAACACCCCGAGGCTATTGACAGTCACGGG
ATTGAATCCCTTTGACTGCAGCCAAGTCTTTACTTCTTCCGGTGAGGAGTCATAAGTGATATTGATCACT
GGAACGTTCTGCCGTGGCACGTGGAACTTCCTCTGCGCAGCACTGCGCCCGATGGTCAGCCTCTGGAAGA
GCTCATCCTGAACCTCTTCCATCTGGGACTTCCTTCGGTCCACTGGGAGTTGTTTGTATCTCTGGCTGTC
CCGCACAATGCTGCCCCCACTGTCACTGGAGCTGCTGTTCTGGCGGGTGACATCTGCTGGAACCTTGGGC
ACAGAAACGGGTGCTGGTACAGAAGGTGGAAGGGGGACCGGAACGGGTGCTGGCGTTGGAGGGGGTGATG
GGGCAGAAGGAGTGTCAGCTGATCTCAGGCCGTATTCCGTCCTTTGTTTCTGTATGGTATGTGTGTATGG
GGGGTCAGCGCGCCCCACTCCAGATTCTGGAGTTCTCATGATATCCAGAATGTTATTTGGCACAAACCCA
GAGTCTCCACTGGCATTCCGGACTTTCCACCACTGCCTTCGATCGTCGAGTATCTCTAAGACATCATCTT
TCATAACCGAGAGCTCGCTGCTGTTCCTCGCCACAAAGTCGTACTTGGATTTGGCGTATTT
